>Addgene plasmid #128536 | pMJA167 | addgene full sequence | sequence record 251289 | Addgene NGS Result
GACGGATCGGGAGATCTGCAGAACTGTGAATGCGCAAACCAACCCTTGGCAGAACATATCCATCGCGTCC
GCCATCTCCAGCAGCCGCACGCGGCGCATCTCGGGGCCGACGCGCTGGGCTACGTCTTGCTGGCGTTCGT
ATGGTGCACTCTCAGTACAATCTGCTCTGATGCCGCATAGTTAAGCCAGTATACACTCCGCTATCGCTAC
GTGACTGGGTCATGGCTGCGCCCCGACACCCGCCAACACCCGCTGACGCGCCCTGACGGGCTTGTCTGCT
CCCGGCATCCGCTTACAGACAAGCTGTGACCGTCTCCGGGAGCTGCATGTGTCAGAGGTTTTCACCGTCA
TCACCGAAACGCGCGAGGCAGGATCAGCCATATCACATTTGTAGAGGTTTTACTTGCTTTAAAAAACCTC
CCACACCTCCCCCTGAACCTGAAACATAAAATGAATGCAATTGTTGTTAACTTGTTTATTGCAGCTTATA
ATGGTTACAAATAAAGCAATAGCATCACAAATTTCACAAATAAAGCATTTTTTTCACTGCATTCTAGTTG
TGGTTTGTCCAAACTCATCAATGTATCTTATCATGTCTGGATCAGCCATATCACATTTGTAGAGGTTTTA
CTTGCTTTAAAAAACCTCCCACACCTCCCCCTGAACCTGAAACATAAAATGAATGCAATTGTTGTTAACT
TGTTTATTGCAGCTTATAATGGTTACAAATAAAGCAATAGCATCACAAATTTCACAAATAAAGCATTTTT
TTCACTGCATTCTAGTTGTGGTTTGTCCAAACTCATCAATGTATCTTATCATGTCTGGATCCAAGCTGGA
GGAAAAACTGTTTCATACAGAAGGCGTGGAGGAAAAACTGTTTCATACAGAAGGCGTGGAGGAAAAACTG
TTTCATACAGAAGGCGTGGAGGAAAAACTGTTTCATACAGAAGGCGTCGCGGAGACTCTAGAGGGTATAT
AATGGATCCCCGGGTACCGAGCTCGAATTCACCATGGATAGCACTGAGAACGTCATCAAGCCCTTCATGC
GCTTCAAGGTGCACATGGAGGGCTCCGTGAACGGCCACGAGTTCGAGATCGAGGGCGAGGGCGAGGGCAA
GCCCTACGAGGGCACCCAGACCGCCAAGCTGCAGGTGACCAAGGGCGGCCCCCTGCCCTTCGCCTGGGAC
ATCCTGTCCCCCCAGTTCCAGTACGGCTCCAAGGTGTACGTGAAGCACCCCGCCGACATCCCCGACTACA
AGAAGCTGTCCTTCCCCGAGGGCTTCAAGTGGGAGCGCGTGATGAACTTCGAGGACGGCGGCGTGGTGAC
CGTGACCCAGGACTCCTCCCTGCAGGACGGCACCTTCATCTACCACGTGAAGTTCATCGGCGTGAACTTC
CCCTCCGACGGCCCCGTAATGCAGAAGAAGACTCTGGGCTGGGAGCCCTCCACCGAGCGCCTGTACCCCC
GCGACGGCGTGCTGAAGGGCGAGATCCACAAGGCGCTGAAGCTGAAGGGCGGCGGCCACTACCTGGTGGA
GTTCAAGTCAATCTACATGGCCAAGAAGCCCGTGAAGCTGCCCGGCTACTACTACGTGGACTCCAAGCTG
GACATCACCTCCCACAACGAGGACTACACCGTGGTGGAGCAGTACGAGCGCGCCGAGGCCCGCCACCACC
TGTTCCAGTAGCTCGAGTCTAGAGGGCCCTTCGAAGGTAAGCCTATCCCTAACCCTCTCCTCGGTCTCGA
TTCTACGCGTACCGGTCATCATCACCATCACCATTGAGTTTAAACCCGCTGATCAGCCTCGACTGTGCCT
TCTAGTTGCCAGCCATCTGTTGTTTGCCCCTCCCCCGTGCCTTCCTTGACCCTGGAAGGTGCCACTCCCA
CTGTCCTTTCCTAATAAAATGAGGAAATTGCATCGCATTGTCTGAGTAGGTGTCATTCTATTCTGGGGGG
TGGGGTGGGGCAGGACAGCAAGGGGGAGGATTGGGAAGACAATAGCAGGCATGCTGGGGATGCGGTGGGC
TCTATGGCTTCTGAGGCGGAAAGAACCAGCTGGGGCTCTAGGGGGTATCCCC
[124 nt withheld, positions 2083-2206]
C
[91 nt withheld, positions 2208-2298]
A
[49 nt withheld, positions 2300-2348]
CCTTTGACGTTGGAGTCCACGTTCTTT
[37 nt withheld, positions 2376-2412]
ACCCTATCTCGGTCTATTCTTTTGATTTATAAGGGATTTTGCCGATTTCGGCCTATTGGTTAAAAAATGA
GCTGATTTAACAAAAATTTAACGCGAATTAATTCTGTGGAATGTGTGTCAGTTAGGGTGTGGAAAGTCCC
CAGGCTCCCCAGCAGGCAGAAGTATGCAAAGCATGCATCTCAATTAGTCAGCAACCAGGTGTGGAAAGTC
CCCAGGCTCCCCAGCAGGCAGAAGTATGCAAAGCATGCATCTCAATTAGTCAGCAACCATAGTCCCGCCC
CTAACTCCGCCCATCCCGCCCCTAACTCCGCCCAGTTCCGCCCATTCTCCGCCCCATGGCTGACTAATTT
TTTTTATTTATGCAGAGGCCGAGGCCGCCTCTGCCTCTGAGCTATTCCAGAAGTAGTGAGGAGGCTTTTT
TGGAGGCCTAGGCTTTTGCAAAAAGCTCCCGGGAGCTTGTATATCCATTTTCGGATCTGATCAGCACGTG
TTGACAATTAATCATCGGCATAGTATATCGGCATAGTATAATACGACAAGGTGAGGAACTAAACCATGGC
CAAGCCTTTGTCTCAAGAAGAATCCACCCTCATTGAAAGAGCAACGGCTACAATCAACAGCATCCCCATC
TCTGAAGACTACAGCGTCGCCAGCGCAGCTCTCTCTAGCGACGGCCGCATCTTCACTGGTGTCAATGTAT
ATCATTTTACTGGGGGACCTTGTGCAGAACTCGTGGTGCTGGGCACTGCTGCTGCTGCGGCAGCTGGCAA
CCTGACTTGTATCGTCGCGATCGGAAATGAGAACAGGGGCATCTTGAGCCCCTGCGGACGGTGCCGACAG
GTGCTTCTCGATCTGCATCCTGGGATCAAAGCCATAGTGAAGGACAGTGATGGACAGCCGACGGCAGTTG
GGATTCGTGAATTGCTGCCCTCTGGTTATGTGTGGGAGGGCTAAGCACTTCGTGGCCGAGGAGCAGGACT
GACACGTGCTACGAGATTTCGATTCCACCGCCGCCTTCTATGAAAGGTTGGGCTTCGGAATCGTTTTCCG
GGACGCCGGCTGGATGATCCTCCAGCGCGGGGATCTCATGCTGGAGTTCTTCGCCCACCCCAACTTGTTT
ATTGCAGCTTATAATGGTTACAAATAAAGCAATAGCATCACAAATTTCACAAATAAAGCATTTTTTTCAC
TGCATTCTAGTTGTGGTTTGTCCAAACTCATCAATGTATCTTATCATGTCTGTATACCGTCGACCTCTAG
CTAGAGCTTGGCGTAATCATGGTCATAGCTGTTTCCTGTGTGAAATTGTTATCCGCTCACAATTCCACAC
AACATACGAGCCGGAAGCATAAAGTGTAAAGCCTGGGGTGCCTAATGAGTGAGCTAACTCACATTAATTG
CGTTGCGCTCACTGCCCGCTTTCCAGTCGGGAAACCTGTCGTGCCAGCTGCATTAATGAATCGGCCAACG
CGCGGGGAGAGGCGGTTTGCGTATTGGGCGCTCTTCCGCTTCCTCGCTCACTGACTCGCTGCGCTCGGTC
GTTCGGCTGCGGCGAGCGGTATCAGCTCACTCAAAGGCGGTAATACGGTTATCCACAGAATCAGGGGATA
ACGCAGGAAAGAACATGTGAGCAAAAGGCCAGCAAAAGGCCAGGAACCGTAAAAAGGCCGCGTTGCTGGC
GTTTTTCCATAGGCTCCGCCCCCCTGACGAGCATCACAAAAATCGACGCTCAAGTCAGAGGTGGCGAAAC
CCGACAGGACTATAAAGATACCAGGCGTTTCCCCCTGGAAGCTCCCTCGTGCGCTCTCCTGTTCCGACCC
TGCCGCTTACCGGATACCTGTCCGCCTTTCTCCCTTCGGGAAGCGTGGCGCTTTCTCATAGCTCACGCTG
TAGGTATCTCAGTTCGGTGTAGGTCGTTCGCTCCAAGCTGGGCTGTGTGCACGAACCCCCCGTTCAGCCC
GACCGCTGCGCCTTATCCGGTAACTATCGTCTTGAGTCCAACCCGGTAAGACACGACTTATCGCCACTGG
CAGCAGCCACTGGTAACAGGATTAGCAGAGCGAGGTATGTAGGCGGTGCTACAGAGTTCTTGAAGTGGTG
GCCTAACTACGGCTACACTAGAAGAACAGTATTTGGTATCTGCGCTCTGCTGAAGCCAGTTACCTTCGGA
AAAAGAGTTGGTAGCTCTTGATCCGGCAAACAAACCACCGCTGGTAGCGGTGGTTTTTTTGTTTGCAAGC
AGCAGATTACGCGCAGAAAAAAAGGATCTCAAGAAGATCCTTTGATCTTTTCTACGGGGTCTGACGCTCA
GTGGAACGAAAACTCACGTTAAGGGATTTTGGTCATGAGATTATCAAAAAGGATCTTCACCTAGATCCTT
TTAAATTAAAAATGAAGTTTTAAATCAATCTAAAGTATATATGAGTAAACTTGGTCTGACAGTTACCAAT
GCTTAATCAGTGAGGCACCTATCTCAGCGATCTGTCTATTTCGTTCATCCATAGTTGCCTGACTCCCCGT
CGTGTAGATAACTACGATACGGGAGGGCTTACCATCTGGCCCCAGTGCTGCAATGATACCGCGAGACCCA
CGCTCACCGGCTCCAGATTTATCAGCAATAAACCAGCCAGCCGGAAGGGCCGAGCGCAGAAGTGGTCCTG
CAACTTTATCCGCCTCCATCCAGTCTATTAATTGTTGCCGGGAAGCTAGAGTAAGTAGTTCGCCAGTTAA
TAGTTTGCGCAACGTTGTTGCCATTGCTACAGGCATCGTGGTGTCACGCTCGTCGTTTGGTATGGCTTCA
TTCAGCTCCGGTTCCCAACGATCAAGGCGAGTTACATGATCCCCCATGTTGTGCAAAAAAGCGGTTAGCT
CCTTCGGTCCTCCGATCGTTGTCAGAAGTAAGTTGGCCGCAGTGTTATCACTCATGGTTATGGCAGCACT
GCATAATTCTCTTACTGTCATGCCATCCGTAAGATGCTTTTCTGTGACTGGTGAGTACTCAACCAAGTCA
TTCTGAGAATAGTGTATGCGGCGACCGAGTTGCTCTTGCCCGGCGTCAATACGGGATAATACCGCGCCAC
ATAGCAGAACTTTAAAAGTGCTCATCATTGGAAAACGTTCTTCGGGGCGAAAACTCTCAAGGATCTTACC
GCTGTTGAGATCCAGTTCGATGTAACCCACTCGTGCACCCAACTGATCTTCAGCATCTTTTACTTTCACC
AGCGTTTCTGGGTGAGCAAAAACAGGAAGGCAAAATGCCGCAAAAAAGGGAATAAGGGCGACACGGAAAT
GTTGAATACTCATACTCTTCCTTTTTCAATATTATTGAAGCATTTATCAGGGTTATTGTCTCATGAGCGG
ATACATATTTGAATGTATTTAGAAAAATAAACAAATAGGGGTTCCGCGCACATTTCCCCGAAAAGTGCCA
CCTGACGTC
Features (pLannotate 1.2.2; 30 found; start..end, strand, type, name):
    140..230     -  misc_feature   bom (fragment): basis of mobility region from pBR322
    332..371     -  CDS            rop (fragment): Rop protein, which maintains plasmids at low copy number; rop
    373..449     +  CDS            large T antigen (fragment): large T antigen from SV40 (simian virus 40)
    469..603     +  polyA_signal   SV40 poly(A) signal: SV40 polyadenylation signal
    601..677     +  CDS            large T antigen (fragment): large T antigen from SV40 (simian virus 40)
    697..831     +  polyA_signal   SV40 poly(A) signal: SV40 polyadenylation signal
    838..867     +  protein_bind   NFAT binding site: NFAT binding site from the human interleukin 2 (IL-2) gene (Mattila et al., 1990) NFAT transcription factor
    868..897     +  protein_bind   NFAT binding site: NFAT binding site from the human interleukin 2 (IL-2) gene (Mattila et al., 1990) NFAT transcription factor
    898..927     +  protein_bind   NFAT binding site: NFAT binding site from the human interleukin 2 (IL-2) gene (Mattila et al., 1990) NFAT transcription factor
    928..957     +  protein_bind   NFAT binding site: NFAT binding site from the human interleukin 2 (IL-2) gene (Mattila et al., 1990) NFAT transcription factor
    969..986     +  promoter       minP (fragment): minimal TATA-box promoter with low basal activity
    984..1010    -  misc_feature   MCS (fragment): pUC18/19 multiple cloning site
   1014..1691    +  CDS            DsRed-Express2: noncytotoxic tetrameric variant of DsRed fluorescent protein (Strack et al., 2008) mammalian codon-optimized
   1716..1757    +  CDS            V5 tag: epitope tag from simian virus 5
   1813..2037    +  polyA_signal   bGH poly(A) signal: bovine growth hormone polyadenylation signal
   2041..2062    +  promoter       SV40 promoter (fragment): SV40 enhancer and early promoter
   2083..2511    +  rep_origin     f1 ori (sequence partly withheld): f1 bacteriophage origin of replication; arrow indicates direction of (+) strand synthesis
   2525..2854    +  promoter       SV40 promoter: SV40 enhancer and early promoter
   2902..2949    +  promoter       EM7 promoter: synthetic bacterial promoter&nbsp
   2968..3366    +  CDS            BSD: blasticidin S deaminase; Aspergillus terreus BSD; confers resistance to blasticidin
   3367..3394    +  CDS            BleoR (fragment): antibiotic-binding protein; Sh ble from Streptoalloteichus hindustanus; confers resistance to bleomycin, phleomycin, and Zeocin™
   3404..3529    +  CDS            ble (fragment): BLE_KLEPN - Experimental evidence at protein level: Swiss-Prot protein existence level 1. Binding protein with a strong affinity to the bleomycin family of antibiotics. Binds to CL990; an antimitotic-antibiotic compound. From Klebsiella pneumoniae.
   3524..3645    +  polyA_signal   SV40 poly(A) signal: SV40 polyadenylation signal
   3718..3734    -  protein_bind   lac operator: The lac repressor binds to the lac operator to inhibit transcription in E. coli. This inhibition can be relieved by adding lactose or isopropyl-β-D-thiogalactopyranoside (IPTG). lac repressor encoded by lacI
   3742..3772    -  promoter       lac promoter: promoter for the E. coli lac operon
   3787..3808    -  protein_bind   CAP binding site: CAP binding activates transcription in the presence of cAMP. E. coli catabolite activator protein
   3821..3913    -  CDS            lacI (fragment): lac repressor; lacI; The lac repressor binds to the lac operator to inhibit transcription in E. coli. This inhibition can be relieved by adding lactose or isopropyl-β-D-thiogalactopyranoside (IPTG).
   4096..4684    -  rep_origin     ori: high-copy-number ColE1/pMB1/pBR322/pUC origin of replication
   4855..5715    -  CDS            AmpR: β-lactamase; bla; confers resistance to ampicillin, carbenicillin, and related antibiotics
   5716..5820    -  promoter       AmpR promoter: bla
