[The description below was written by a language model from this plasmid's Addgene catalogue record and pLannotate feature annotations shown in this document.]
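Description:
pMJA167 is a mammalian expression reporter plasmid built on the Invitrogen pUB6/V5-His A backbone, in which a red fluorescent protein is placed under the control of NFAT-responsive elements. It is propagated in E. coli as a high-copy plasmid through a ColE1/pUC-type origin with ampicillin selection (AmpR with its own bla promoter), and it also carries an f1 origin. For selection in mammalian cells, an SV40 enhancer/early promoter followed by the bacterial EM7 promoter drives the blasticidin S deaminase gene, terminated by an SV40 poly(A) signal.

The reporter cassette in the 5,851 nt sequenced record begins with two tandem SV40 poly(A) signals, an arrangement commonly used to block read-through transcription from upstream plasmid sequences and keep background low. These are followed by four consecutive NFAT binding sites derived from the human IL-2 gene and a fragment of a minimal TATA-box promoter with low basal activity. The catalogue describes the promoter as SV40-NFAT. No ubiquitin C promoter, which might be expected from the backbone name, is annotated. Downstream lies the 678 bp coding sequence, annotated as DsRed-Express2, a noncytotoxic, mammalian codon-optimised tetrameric DsRed variant, cloned between EcoRI and XhoI. A V5 epitope sequence and the bGH poly(A) signal from the backbone follow, although the record does not state whether the V5 tag is translated in frame with the reporter.

Because expression depends on NFAT binding, red fluorescence reports activation of the NFAT pathway. The associated work used such constructs to make stable humanised RBL reporter cell lines for high-throughput, array-format detection of allergic sensitisation.
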