Addgene plasmid #128536: pMJA167
Purpose: Expresses DsRed
Depositing lab: Marcos Alcocer. Publication: Optimisation and use of humanised RBL NF-AT-GFP and NF-AT-DsRed reporter cell lines suitable for high-throughput scale detection of allergic sensitisation in array format and identification of the ECM-integrin interaction as critical factor. Wang X, Cato P, Lin HC, Li T, Wan D, Alcocer MJ, Falcone FH. Mol Biotechnol. 2014 Feb;56(2):136-46. doi: 10.1007/s12033-013-9689-x. PubMed 23893250.
Backbone
  Vector backbone: pUB6/V5-His A
  Backbone manufacturer: Invitrogen
  Backbone size w/o insert (bp): 5175
  Vector type: Mammalian Expression
  Selectable markers: Blasticidin
Growth in bacteria
  Bacterial resistance: Ampicillin, 100 μg/mL
  Growth temperature: 37°C
  Growth strain: DH5alpha
  Copy number: High Copy
Gene/Insert
  Gene/Insert name: NFAT-DsRed reporter (alt name: KX591058.1)
  Species: Discosoma sp
  Insert size (bp): 678
  Promoter: SV40-NFAT
  Cloning method: Restriction Enzyme; 5′ cloning site EcoRI (not destroyed); 3′ cloning site XhoI (not destroyed)
  Sequencing primers: 5′ TTTCACCGTCATCACCGAAACG; 3′ TGGGGATACCCCCTAGAGCCC
Terms and licenses: Academic/Nonprofit Terms; Industry Terms: Not Available to Industry
Depositor comments: Report expression of DsRed in mammalian cells driven by NF-AT
How to cite: pMJA167 was a gift from Marcos Alcocer (Addgene plasmid # 128536 ; http://n2t.net/addgene:128536 ; RRID:Addgene_128536)
