>Addgene plasmid #128536 | pMJA167 | analyzer sequence | sequence record 246381
ATGGATAGCACTGAGAACGTCATCAAGCCCTTCATGCGCTTCAAGGTGCACATGGAGGGCTCCGTGAACG
GCCACGAGTTCGAGATCGAGGGCGAGGGCGAGGGCAAGCCCTACGAGGGCACCCAGACCGCCAAGCTGCA
GGTGACCAAGGGCGGCCCCCTGCCCTTCGCCTGGGACATCCTGTCCCCCCAGTTCCAGTACGGCTCCAAG
GTGTACGTGAAGCACCCCGCCGACATCCCCGACTACAAGAAGCTGTCCTTCCCCGAGGGCTTCAAGTGGG
AGCGCGTGATGAACTTCGAGGACGGCGGCGTGGTGACCGTGACCCAGGACTCCTCCCTGCAGGACGGCAC
CTTCATCTACCACGTGAAGTTCATCGGCGTGAACTTCCCCTCCGACGGCCCCGTAATGCAGAAGAAGACT
CTGGGCTGGGAGCCCTCCACCGAGCGCCTGTACCCCCGCGACGGCGTGCTGAAGGGCGAGATCCACAAGG
CGCTGAAGCTGAAGGGCGGCGGCCACTACCTGGTGGAGTTCAAGTCAATCTACATGGCCAAGAAGCCCGT
GAAGCTGCCCGGCTACTACTACGTGGACTCCAAGCTGGACATCACCTCCCACAACGAGGACTACACCGTG
GTGGAGCAGTACGAGCGCGCCGAGGCCCGCCACCACCTGTTCCAGTAG
